Addgene plasmid #123910: MTK234_030
Purpose: Encodes the spCas9 sgRNA1 hCLYBL (site 1) gRNA expression cassette as a type 234 part to be used in the MTK system
Depositing lab: Hana El-Samad. Depositing organization: University of California, San Francisco (UCSF). Publication: A Toolkit for Rapid Modular Construction of Biological Circuits in Mammalian Cells. Fonseca JP, Bonny AR, Kumar GR, Ng AH, Town J, Wu QC, Aslankoohi E, Chen SY, Dods G, Harrigan P, Osimiri LC, Kistler AL, El-Samad H. ACS Synth Biol. 2019 Nov 15;8(11):2593-2606. doi: 10.1021/acssynbio.9b00322. Epub 2019 Nov 5. PubMed 31686495.
Backbone
  Vector backbone: MTK234_002
  Vector type: Mammalian Expression
Growth in bacteria
  Bacterial resistance: Chloramphenicol, 25 μg/mL
  Growth temperature: 37°C
  Growth strain: DH5alpha
  Copy number: Unknown
Gene/Insert
  Gene/Insert name: sgRNA1 -hCLYBL
  Cloning method: Restriction Enzyme; 5′ cloning site unknown (unknown if destroyed); 3′ cloning site unknown (unknown if destroyed)
Terms and licenses: Academic/Nonprofit Terms; Industry Terms: Not Available to Industry
Depositor comments: Type 234 parts are coupled promoter-coding sequence-terminator such as guide RNA cassettes, GFP dropouts in the MTK Please visit https://www.biorxiv.org/content/10.1101/506188v2 for BioRxiv preprint
How to cite: MTK234_030 was a gift from Hana El-Samad (Addgene plasmid # 123910 ; http://n2t.net/addgene:123910 ; RRID:Addgene_123910)
