[The description below was written by a language model from this plasmid's Addgene catalogue record and pLannotate feature annotations shown in this document.]
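Description:
MTK234_030 is a small (about 2.1 kb) part plasmid from the Mammalian Toolkit (MTK), a modular hierarchical cloning system for building genetic circuits in mammalian cells. It is built on the MTK234_002 backbone and is catalogued as a mammalian expression vector, although in practice it serves as a storage and donor plasmid for one toolkit part rather than a complete expression vector. It is propagated in E. coli through a high-copy ColE1/pUC-type origin and selected with chloramphenicol, with resistance provided by the cat gene under its native promoter and followed by a lambda t0 terminator.

The payload is a "type 234" part, which in MTK terms is a single unit spanning the promoter, coding sequence and terminator positions, a format used for self-contained elements such as guide RNA cassettes. Here it carries an S. pyogenes Cas9 single guide RNA (sgRNA1) directed at site 1 of the human CLYBL locus. The feature table detects the tracrRNA-derived scaffold portion of the sgRNA. The promoter driving guide transcription is not annotated and is not named in the record, and the cloning sites used are also unrecorded. A loxP site is annotated upstream of the scaffold, in the region where a promoter would be expected, but the record does not explain its role.

The part is meant to be assembled with other MTK components into transcriptional units and multi-gene plasmids. Once combined with SpCas9, the guide would direct cleavage at CLYBL, but the record does not state the downstream application.
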