Features (pLannotate 1.2.2; 6 found; start..end, strand, type, name):
     34..622     +  rep_origin     ori: high-copy-number ColE1/pMB1/pBR322/pUC origin of replication
    931..964     +  protein_bind   loxP: Cre-mediated recombination occurs in the 8-bp core sequence (GCATACAT). Cre recombinase
   1090..1157    +  misc_RNA       tracrRNA (fragment): trans-activating CRISPR RNA for the Streptococcus pyogenes CRISPR/Cas9 system
   1182..1216    -  terminator     lambda t0 terminator: minimal transcription terminator from phage lambda (Scholtissek and Grosse, 1987)
   1290..1946    -  CDS            cat: CAT_ECOLX - Experimental evidence at protein level: Swiss-Prot protein existence level 1. This enzyme is an effector of chloramphenicol resistance in bacteria. From Escherichia coli. This protein is used as a marker in many commonly used cloning vectors, such as pACYC184.
   1947..2044    -  promoter       cat promoter: promoter of the E. coli cat gene encoding chloramphenicol acetyltransferase
>Addgene plasmid #123910 | MTK234_030 | addgene full sequence | sequence record 250053 | Addgene NGS Result
GTCAGACCCCGTAGAAAAGATCAAAGGATCTTCTTGAGATCCTTTTTTTCTGCGCGTAATCTGCTGCTTG
CAAACAAAAAAACCACCGCTACCAGCGGTGGTTTGTTTGCCGGATCAAGAGCTACCAACTCTTTTTCCGA
AGGTAACTGGCTTCAGCAGAGCGCAGATACCAAATACTGTTCTTCTAGTGTAGCCGTAGTTAGGCCACCA
CTTCAAGAACTCTGTAGCACCGCCTACATACCTCGCTCTGCTAATCCTGTTACCAGTGGCTGCTGCCAGT
GGCGATAAGTCGTGTCTTACCGGGTTGGACTCAAGACGATAGTTACCGGATAAGGCGCAGCGGTCGGGCT
GAACGGGGGGTTCGTGCACACAGCCCAGCTTGGAGCGAACGACCTACACCGAACTGAGATACCTACAGCG
TGAGCTATGAGAAAGCGCCACGCTTCCCGAAGGGAGAAAGGCGGACAGGTATCCGGTAAGCGGCAGGGTC
GGAACAGGAGAGCGCACGAGGGAGCTTCCAGGGGGAAACGCCTGGTATCTTTATAGTCCTGTCGGGTTTC
GCCACCTCTGACTTGAGCGTCGATTTTTGTGATGCTCGTCAGGGGGGCGGAGCCTATGGAAAAACGCCAG
CAACGCGGCCTTTTTACGGTTCCTGGCCTTTTGCTGGCCTTTTGCTCACATGTTCTTTCCTGCGTTATCC
CCTGATTCTGTGGATAACCGTAGTCGGTCTCAAACGGATCCGACGCGCCATCTCTAGGCCCGCGCCGGCC
CCCTCGCACGGACTTGTGGGAGAAGCTCGGCTACTCCCCTGCCCCGGTTAATTTGCATATAATATTTCCT
AGTAACTATAGAGGCTTAATGTGCGATAAAAGACAGATAATCTGTTCTTTTTAATACTAGCTACATTTTA
CATGATAGGCTTGGATTTCTATAACTTCGTATAGCATACATTATACGAAGTTATAAACAGCACAAAAGGA
AACTCACCCTAACTGTAAAGTAATTGTGTGTTTTGAGACTATAAGTATCCCTTGGAGAACCACCTTGTTT
GAGGATGAGGAAATGGGAGAAGTTTAAGAGCTAAGCTGGAAACAGCATAGCAAGTTTAAATAAGGCTAGT
CCGTTATCAACTTGAAAAAGTGGCACCGAGTCGGTGCTTTTTTTGCTGTGAGACCAGACCAATAAAAAAC
GCCCGGCGGCAACCGAGCGTTCTGAACAAATCCAGATGGAGTTCTGAGGTCATTACTGGATCTATCAACA
GGAGTCCAAGCGAGCTCGATATCAAATTACGCCCCGCCCTGCCACTCATCGCAGTACTGTTGTAATTCAT
TAAGCATTCTGCCGACATGGAAGCCATCACAAACGGCATGATGAACCTGAATCGCCAGCGGCATCAGCAC
CTTGTCGCCTTGCGTATAATATTTGCCCATGGTGAAAACGGGGGCGAAGAAGTTGTCCATATTGGCCACG
TTTAAATCAAAACTGGTGAAACTCACCCAGGGATTGGCTGAAACGAAAAACATATTCTCAATAAACCCTT
TAGGGAAATAGGCCAGGTTTTCACCGTAACACGCCACATCTTGCGAATATATGTGTAGAAACTGCCGGAA
ATCGTCGTGGTATTCACTCCAGAGCGATGAAAACGTTTCAGTTTGCTCATGGAAAACGGTGTAACAAGGG
TGAACACTATCCCATATCACCAGCTCACCGTCTTTCATTGCCATACGAAATTCCGGATGAGCATTCATCA
GGCGGGCAAGAATGTGAATAAAGGCCGGATAAAACTTGTGCTTATTTTTCTTTACGGTCTTTAAAAAGGC
CGTAATATCCAGCTGAACGGTCTGGTTATAGGTACATTGAGCAACTGACTGAAATGCCTCAAAATGTTCT
TTACGATGCCATTGGGATATATCAACGGTGGTATATCCAGTGATTTTTTTCTCCATTTTAGCTTCCTTAG
CTCCTGAAAATCTCGATAACTCAAAAAATACGCCCGGTAGTGATCTTATTTCATTATGGTGAAAGTTGGA
ACCTCTTACGTGCCCGATCAATCATGACCAAAATCCCTTAACGTGAGTTTTCGTTCCACTGAGC
